Addgene plasmid #116933: pCDNA3.1-pCMV-PfV-GS-Sapphire
Purpose: Mammalian vector for expression of the 40nm GEM
Depositing lab: Liam Holt. Depositing organization: NYU Grossman School of Medicine. Publication: mTORC1 Controls Phase Separation and the Biophysical Properties of the Cytoplasm by Tuning Crowding. Delarue M, Brittingham GP, Pfeffer S, Surovtsev IV, Pinglay S, Kennedy KJ, Schaffer M, Gutierrez JI, Sang D, Poterewicz G, Chung JK, Plitzko JM, Groves JT, Jacobs-Wagner C, Engel BD, Holt LJ. Cell. 2018 Jul 12;174(2):338-349.e20. doi: 10.1016/j.cell.2018.05.042. Epub 2018 Jun 21. PubMed 29937223.
Backbone
  Vector backbone: pcDNA3.1
  Backbone size w/o insert (bp): 5344
  Total vector size (bp): 7159
  Vector type: Mammalian Expression
Growth in bacteria
  Bacterial resistance: Ampicillin, 100 μg/mL
  Growth temperature: 37°C
  Growth strain: DH5alpha
  Copy number: Unknown
Gene/Insert
  Gene/Insert name: Pfv
  Species: Pyrococcus furiosus
  Insert size (bp): 1035
  GenBank ID: AB214633.1
  Promoter: CMV
  Tag / fusion protein: Sapphire (C terminal on insert)
  Cloning method: Gibson Cloning
  Sequencing primers: 5′ TCCGCCCCATTGACGCAAAT; 3′ GGAGGGGCAAACAACAGAT
Terms and licenses: Academic/Nonprofit Terms; Industry Terms: Not Available to Industry
How to cite: pCDNA3.1-pCMV-PfV-GS-Sapphire was a gift from Liam Holt (Addgene plasmid # 116933 ; http://n2t.net/addgene:116933 ; RRID:Addgene_116933)
