[The description below was written by a language model from this plasmid's Addgene catalogue record and pLannotate feature annotations shown in this document.]
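Description:
pCDNA3.1-pCMV-PfV-GS-Sapphire is a mammalian expression plasmid of about 7.2 kb built on the pcDNA3.1 backbone. It was made to produce the 40 nm genetically encoded multimeric nanoparticle (GEM) in mammalian cells. It is propagated in E. coli through a high-copy ColE1/pUC-type origin with ampicillin selection (AmpR under its own bla promoter), and it also carries an f1 origin. For selection in mammalian cells, the backbone includes an SV40 enhancer/early promoter driving a neomycin/kanamycin phosphotransferase gene, followed by an SV40 polyadenylation signal. The short bom, HIV-1 LTR, ble, lacI and lac promoter/operator matches in the feature table are fragmentary backbone remnants or annotation hits rather than functional modules.

The payload is PfV, a roughly 1 kb coding sequence from the archaeon Pyrococcus furiosus, inserted by Gibson cloning. Its C terminus is fused to the fluorescent protein Sapphire, and the "GS" in the plasmid name suggests a glycine-serine linker between the two. Transcription is driven by the human CMV immediate-early enhancer and promoter and terminated by the bovine growth hormone poly(A) signal; a T7 promoter lies just upstream of the insert. The automated annotation does not label PfV itself, leaving the region between the T7 promoter and the fluorescent protein unannotated. It calls the downstream reporter yeGFP, which most likely reflects the similarity of the GFP-derived Sapphire to that reference.

The GEM designation implies that the fusion protein self-assembles into bright fluorescent particles of defined size. The associated study concerned cytoplasmic crowding and biophysical properties, which fits use of these particles as tracers for probing the physical state of the cytoplasm in living cells.
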