Features (pLannotate 1.2.2; 20 found; start..end, strand, type, name):
     28..80      -  misc_feature   bom (fragment): basis of mobility region from pBR322
    235..614     +  enhancer       CMV enhancer: human cytomegalovirus immediate early enhancer
    615..818     +  promoter       CMV promoter: human cytomegalovirus (CMV) immediate early promoter
    814..847     +  LTR            5' LTR (truncated) (fragment): truncated 5' long terminal repeat (LTR) from HIV-1
    863..881     +  promoter       T7 promoter: promoter for bacteriophage T7 RNA polymerase
   1999..2715    +  CDS            yeGFP: yeast-enhanced green fluorescent protein codons optimized for translation in S. cerevisiae and C. albicans
   2759..2983    +  polyA_signal   bGH poly(A) signal: bovine growth hormone polyadenylation signal
   2987..3008    +  promoter       SV40 promoter (fragment): SV40 enhancer and early promoter
   3029..3457    +  rep_origin     f1 ori (sequence partly withheld): f1 bacteriophage origin of replication; arrow indicates direction of (+) strand synthesis
   3471..3800    +  promoter       SV40 promoter: SV40 enhancer and early promoter
   3867..4658    +  CDS            neo: KKA2_KLEPN - Also known as kan, nptII. Experimental evidence at protein level: Swiss-Prot protein existence level 1. Resistance to kanamycin, neomycin, paromomycin, ribostamycin, butirosin and gentamicin B. From Klebsiella pneumoniae.
   4682..4840    +  CDS            ble (fragment): BLE_KLEPN - Experimental evidence at protein level: Swiss-Prot protein existence level 1. Binding protein with a strong affinity to the bleomycin family of antibiotics. Binds to CL990; an antimitotic-antibiotic compound. From Klebsiella pneumoniae.
   4835..4956    +  polyA_signal   SV40 poly(A) signal: SV40 polyadenylation signal
   5029..5045    -  protein_bind   lac operator: The lac repressor binds to the lac operator to inhibit transcription in E. coli. This inhibition can be relieved by adding lactose or isopropyl-β-D-thiogalactopyranoside (IPTG). lac repressor encoded by lacI
   5053..5083    -  promoter       lac promoter: promoter for the E. coli lac operon
   5098..5119    -  protein_bind   CAP binding site: CAP binding activates transcription in the presence of cAMP. E. coli catabolite activator protein
   5132..5224    -  CDS            lacI (fragment): lac repressor; lacI; The lac repressor binds to the lac operator to inhibit transcription in E. coli. This inhibition can be relieved by adding lactose or isopropyl-β-D-thiogalactopyranoside (IPTG).
   5407..5995    -  rep_origin     ori: high-copy-number ColE1/pMB1/pBR322/pUC origin of replication
   6166..7026    -  CDS            AmpR: β-lactamase; bla; confers resistance to ampicillin, carbenicillin, and related antibiotics
   7027..7131    -  promoter       AmpR promoter: bla
>Addgene plasmid #116933 | pCDNA3.1-pCMV-PfV-GS-Sapphire | addgene full sequence | sequence record 232144 | Addgene NGS Result
GACGGATCGGGAGATCTCCCGATCCCCTATGGTGCACTCTCAGTACAATCTGCTCTGATGCCGCATAGTT
AAGCCAGTATCTGCTCCCTGCTTGTGTGTTGGAGGTCGCTGAGTAGTGCGCGAGCAAAATTTAAGCTACA
ACAAGGCAAGGCTTGACCGACAATTGCATGAAGAATCTGCTTAGGGTTAGGCGTTTTGCGCTGCTTCGCG
ATGTACGGGCCAGATATACGCGTTGACATTGATTATTGACTAGTTATTAATAGTAATCAATTACGGGGTC
ATTAGTTCATAGCCCATATATGGAGTTCCGCGTTACATAACTTACGGTAAATGGCCCGCCTGGCTGACCG
CCCAACGACCCCCGCCCATTGACGTCAATAATGACGTATGTTCCCATAGTAACGCCAATAGGGACTTTCC
ATTGACGTCAATGGGTGGAGTATTTACGGTAAACTGCCCACTTGGCAGTACATCAAGTGTATCATATGCC
AAGTACGCCCCCTATTGACGTCAATGACGGTAAATGGCCCGCCTGGCATTATGCCCAGTACATGACCTTA
TGGGACTTTCCTACTTGGCAGTACATCTACGTATTAGTCATCGCTATTACCATGGTGATGCGGTTTTGGC
AGTACATCAATGGGCGTGGATAGCGGTTTGACTCACGGGGATTTCCAAGTCTCCACCCCATTGACGTCAA
TGGGAGTTTGTTTTGGCACCAAAATCAACGGGACTTTCCAAAATGTCGTAACAACTCCGCCCCATTGACG
CAAATGGGCGGTAGGCGTGTACGGTGGGAGGTCTATATAAGCAGAGCTCTCTGGCTAACTAGAGAACCCA
CTGCTTACTGGCTTATCGAAATTAATACGACTCACTATAGGGAGACCCAAGCTGGCTAGCATGCTCTCAA
TAAATCCAACCCTTATAAATAGGGATAAGCCATACACCAAAGAAGAATTAATGGAAATTCTGAGATTAGC
AATAATAGCTGAGCTTGATGCAATAAATCTATATGAGCAGATGGCAAGATATTCCGAAGATGAAAACGTA
AGAAAGATTCTCCTTGATGTTGCAAGGGAGGAGAAGGCTCACGTTGGAGAATTCATGGCACTCCTTCTAA
ATTTGGATCCAGAACAAGTAACTGAGCTGAAGGGTGGATTTGAGGAAGTCAAGGAGCTAACTGGAATTGA
GGCTCACATAAATGATAACAAGAAGGAGGAATCTAACGTGGAATATTTTGAGAAGTTGAGAAGTGCTCTT
TTGGATGGGGTAAATAAGGGAAGATCTTTACTAAAGCACTTGCCAGTAACGAGAATAGAAGGACAATCAT
TCAGGGTTGACATCATTAAATTTGAAGATGGTGTTAGGGTAGTAAAGCAAGAGTACAAGCCAATTCCATT
ATTGAAGAAGAAATTCTATGTGGGAATAAGAGAACTCAACGATGGGACTTACGATGTATCTATAGCAACT
AAAGCTGGGGAACTCCTAGTTAAAGACGAAGAGTCGCTAGTAATAAGAGAAATTCTATCCACAGAGGGAA
TTAAGAAAATGAAACTTTCCTCCTGGGACAATCCAGAAGAAGCACTTAATGATTTAATGAACGCACTGCA
GGAAGCCTCAAATGCGTCAGCTGGACCATTTGGGCTGATAATTAACCCAAAAAGATATGCAAAGTTGCTA
AAAATTTACGAGAAGAGTGGAAAGATGCTAGTTGAAGTGCTAAAAGAGATATTCAGGGGAGGAATCATTG
TTACTCTAAACATTGATGAGAATAAGGTAATAATATTTGCCAATACACCAGCTGTTCTTGACGTTGTAGT
TGGCCAAGATGTGACTCTACAAGAGCTAGGACCTGAAGGAGACGACGTTGCATTCTTGGTTAGTGAAGCT
ATAGGAATAAGAATAAAGAACCCAGAGGCAATAGTAGTCTTAGAGTGGTCTGGCAGCGGTAGTGGGTCGG
GATCAGGCTCCGGTCGACGGATCCCCGGGTTAATTAAGATGTCTAAAGGTGAAGAATTATTCACTGGTGT
TGTCCCAATTTTGGTTGAATTAGATGGTGATGTTAATGGTCACAAATTTTCTGTCTCCGGTGAAGGTGAA
GGTGATGCTACTTACGGTAAATTGACCTTAAAATTTATTTGTACTACTGGTAAATTGCCAGTTCCATGGC
CAACCTTAGTCACTACTTTTTCTTATGGTGTTCAATGTTTTGCTAGATACCCAGATCATATGAAACAACA
TGACTTTTTCAAGTCTGCCATGCCAGAAGGTTATGTTCAAGAAAGAACTATTTTTTTCAAAGATGACGGT
AACTACAAGACCAGAGCTGAAGTCAAGTTTGAAGGTGATACCTTAGTTAATAGAATCGAATTAAAAGGTA
TTGATTTTAAAGAAGATGGTAACATTTTAGGTCACAAATTGGAATACAACTTTAACTCTCACAATGTTTA
CATCATGGCTGACAAACAAAAGAATGGTATCAAAGTTAACTTCAAAATTAGACACAACATTGAAGATGGT
TCTGTTCAATTAGCTGACCATTATCAACAAAATACTCCAATTGGTGATGGTCCAGTCTTGTTACCAGACA
ACCATTACTTATCCATTCAATCTGCCTTATCCAAAGATCCAAACGAAAAGAGAGACCACATGGTCTTGTT
AGAATTTGTTACTGCTGCTGGTATTACCCATGGTATTGATGAATTGTACAAATAACTCGAGTCTAGAGGG
CCCGTTTAAACCCGCTGATCAGCCTCGACTGTGCCTTCTAGTTGCCAGCCATCTGTTGTTTGCCCCTCCC
CCGTGCCTTCCTTGACCCTGGAAGGTGCCACTCCCACTGTCCTTTCCTAATAAAATGAGGAAATTGCATC
GCATTGTCTGAGTAGGTGTCATTCTATTCTGGGGGGTGGGGTGGGGCAGGACAGCAAGGGGGAGGATTGG
GAAGACAATAGCAGGCATGCTGGGGATGCGGTGGGCTCTATGGCTTCTGAGGCGGAAAGAACCAGCTGGG
GCTCTAGGGGGTATCCCC
[124 nt withheld, positions 3029-3152]
C
[91 nt withheld, positions 3154-3244]
A
[49 nt withheld, positions 3246-3294]
CCTTTGACGTTGGAGTCCACGTTCTTT
[37 nt withheld, positions 3322-3358]
ACCCTATCTCGGTCTATTCTTTTGATTTATAAGGGATTTTGCCGATTTCGGCCTATTGGTTAAAAAATGA
GCTGATTTAACAAAAATTTAACGCGAATTAATTCTGTGGAATGTGTGTCAGTTAGGGTGTGGAAAGTCCC
CAGGCTCCCCAGCAGGCAGAAGTATGCAAAGCATGCATCTCAATTAGTCAGCAACCAGGTGTGGAAAGTC
CCCAGGCTCCCCAGCAGGCAGAAGTATGCAAAGCATGCATCTCAATTAGTCAGCAACCATAGTCCCGCCC
CTAACTCCGCCCATCCCGCCCCTAACTCCGCCCAGTTCCGCCCATTCTCCGCCCCATGGCTGACTAATTT
TTTTTATTTATGCAGAGGCCGAGGCCGCCTCTGCCTCTGAGCTATTCCAGAAGTAGTGAGGAGGCTTTTT
TGGAGGCCTAGGCTTTTGCAAAAAGCTCCCGGGAGCTTGTATATCCATTTTCGGATCTGATCAAGAGACA
GGATGAGGATCGTTTCGCATGATTGAACAAGATGGATTGCACGCAGGTTCTCCGGCCGCTTGGGTGGAGA
GGCTATTCGGCTATGACTGGGCACAACAGACAATCGGCTGCTCTGATGCCGCCGTGTTCCGGCTGTCAGC
GCAGGGGCGCCCGGTTCTTTTTGTCAAGACCGACCTGTCCGGTGCCCTGAATGAACTGCAGGACGAGGCA
GCGCGGCTATCGTGGCTGGCCACGACGGGCGTTCCTTGCGCAGCTGTGCTCGACGTTGTCACTGAAGCGG
GAAGGGACTGGCTGCTATTGGGCGAAGTGCCGGGGCAGGATCTCCTGTCATCTCACCTTGCTCCTGCCGA
GAAAGTATCCATCATGGCTGATGCAATGCGGCGGCTGCATACGCTTGATCCGGCTACCTGCCCATTCGAC
CACCAAGCGAAACATCGCATCGAGCGAGCACGTACTCGGATGGAAGCCGGTCTTGTCGATCAGGATGATC
TGGACGAAGAGCATCAGGGGCTCGCGCCAGCCGAACTGTTCGCCAGGCTCAAGGCGCGCATGCCCGACGG
CGAGGATCTCGTCGTGACCCATGGCGATGCCTGCTTGCCGAATATCATGGTGGAAAATGGCCGCTTTTCT
GGATTCATCGACTGTGGCCGGCTGGGTGTGGCGGACCGCTATCAGGACATAGCGTTGGCTACCCGTGATA
TTGCTGAAGAGCTTGGCGGCGAATGGGCTGACCGCTTCCTCGTGCTTTACGGTATCGCCGCTCCCGATTC
GCAGCGCATCGCCTTCTATCGCCTTCTTGACGAGTTCTTCTGAGCGGGACTCTGGGGTTCGAAATGACCG
ACCAAGCGACGCCCAACCTGCCATCACGAGATTTCGATTCCACCGCCGCCTTCTATGAAAGGTTGGGCTT
CGGAATCGTTTTCCGGGACGCCGGCTGGATGATCCTCCAGCGCGGGGATCTCATGCTGGAGTTCTTCGCC
CACCCCAACTTGTTTATTGCAGCTTATAATGGTTACAAATAAAGCAATAGCATCACAAATTTCACAAATA
AAGCATTTTTTTCACTGCATTCTAGTTGTGGTTTGTCCAAACTCATCAATGTATCTTATCATGTCTGTAT
ACCGTCGACCTCTAGCTAGAGCTTGGCGTAATCATGGTCATAGCTGTTTCCTGTGTGAAATTGTTATCCG
CTCACAATTCCACACAACATACGAGCCGGAAGCATAAAGTGTAAAGCCTGGGGTGCCTAATGAGTGAGCT
AACTCACATTAATTGCGTTGCGCTCACTGCCCGCTTTCCAGTCGGGAAACCTGTCGTGCCAGCTGCATTA
ATGAATCGGCCAACGCGCGGGGAGAGGCGGTTTGCGTATTGGGCGCTCTTCCGCTTCCTCGCTCACTGAC
TCGCTGCGCTCGGTCGTTCGGCTGCGGCGAGCGGTATCAGCTCACTCAAAGGCGGTAATACGGTTATCCA
CAGAATCAGGGGATAACGCAGGAAAGAACATGTGAGCAAAAGGCCAGCAAAAGGCCAGGAACCGTAAAAA
GGCCGCGTTGCTGGCGTTTTTCCATAGGCTCCGCCCCCCTGACGAGCATCACAAAAATCGACGCTCAAGT
CAGAGGTGGCGAAACCCGACAGGACTATAAAGATACCAGGCGTTTCCCCCTGGAAGCTCCCTCGTGCGCT
CTCCTGTTCCGACCCTGCCGCTTACCGGATACCTGTCCGCCTTTCTCCCTTCGGGAAGCGTGGCGCTTTC
TCATAGCTCACGCTGTAGGTATCTCAGTTCGGTGTAGGTCGTTCGCTCCAAGCTGGGCTGTGTGCACGAA
CCCCCCGTTCAGCCCGACCGCTGCGCCTTATCCGGTAACTATCGTCTTGAGTCCAACCCGGTAAGACACG
ACTTATCGCCACTGGCAGCAGCCACTGGTAACAGGATTAGCAGAGCGAGGTATGTAGGCGGTGCTACAGA
GTTCTTGAAGTGGTGGCCTAACTACGGCTACACTAGAAGAACAGTATTTGGTATCTGCGCTCTGCTGAAG
CCAGTTACCTTCGGAAAAAGAGTTGGTAGCTCTTGATCCGGCAAACAAACCACCGCTGGTAGCGGTGGTT
TTTTTGTTTGCAAGCAGCAGATTACGCGCAGAAAAAAAGGATCTCAAGAAGATCCTTTGATCTTTTCTAC
GGGGTCTGACGCTCAGTGGAACGAAAACTCACGTTAAGGGATTTTGGTCATGAGATTATCAAAAAGGATC
TTCACCTAGATCCTTTTAAATTAAAAATGAAGTTTTAAATCAATCTAAAGTATATATGAGTAAACTTGGT
CTGACAGTTACCAATGCTTAATCAGTGAGGCACCTATCTCAGCGATCTGTCTATTTCGTTCATCCATAGT
TGCCTGACTCCCCGTCGTGTAGATAACTACGATACGGGAGGGCTTACCATCTGGCCCCAGTGCTGCAATG
ATACCGCGAGACCCACGCTCACCGGCTCCAGATTTATCAGCAATAAACCAGCCAGCCGGAAGGGCCGAGC
GCAGAAGTGGTCCTGCAACTTTATCCGCCTCCATCCAGTCTATTAATTGTTGCCGGGAAGCTAGAGTAAG
TAGTTCGCCAGTTAATAGTTTGCGCAACGTTGTTGCCATTGCTACAGGCATCGTGGTGTCACGCTCGTCG
TTTGGTATGGCTTCATTCAGCTCCGGTTCCCAACGATCAAGGCGAGTTACATGATCCCCCATGTTGTGCA
AAAAAGCGGTTAGCTCCTTCGGTCCTCCGATCGTTGTCAGAAGTAAGTTGGCCGCAGTGTTATCACTCAT
GGTTATGGCAGCACTGCATAATTCTCTTACTGTCATGCCATCCGTAAGATGCTTTTCTGTGACTGGTGAG
TACTCAACCAAGTCATTCTGAGAATAGTGTATGCGGCGACCGAGTTGCTCTTGCCCGGCGTCAATACGGG
ATAATACCGCGCCACATAGCAGAACTTTAAAAGTGCTCATCATTGGAAAACGTTCTTCGGGGCGAAAACT
CTCAAGGATCTTACCGCTGTTGAGATCCAGTTCGATGTAACCCACTCGTGCACCCAACTGATCTTCAGCA
TCTTTTACTTTCACCAGCGTTTCTGGGTGAGCAAAAACAGGAAGGCAAAATGCCGCAAAAAAGGGAATAA
GGGCGACACGGAAATGTTGAATACTCATACTCTTCCTTTTTCAATATTATTGAAGCATTTATCAGGGTTA
TTGTCTCATGAGCGGATACATATTTGAATGTATTTAGAAAAATAAACAAATAGGGGTTCCGCGCACATTT
CCCCGAAAAGTGCCACCTGACGTC
